Addgene plasmid #91260: pHH0103_MYO1F-1/1
Purpose: Protein expression and purification of human SH3 domain construct MYO1F-1/1
Depositing lab: Sachdev Sidhu. Depositing organization: University of Toronto. Publication: Comprehensive Analysis of the Human SH3 Domain Family Reveals a Wide Variety of Non-canonical Specificities. Teyra J, Huang H, Jain S, Guan X, Dong A, Liu Y, Tempel W, Min J, Tong Y, Kim PM, Bader GD, Sidhu SS. Structure. 2017 Oct 3;25(10):1598-1610.e3. doi: 10.1016/j.str.2017.07.017. Epub 2017 Sep 7. PubMed 28890361.
Backbone
  Vector backbone: pHH0103
  Vector type: Bacterial Expression
Growth in bacteria
  Bacterial resistance: Ampicillin, 100 μg/mL
  Growth temperature: 37°C
  Growth strain: DH5alpha
  Copy number: Low Copy
Gene/Insert
  Gene/Insert name: MYO1F-1/1
  Species: H. sapiens (human)
  Insert size (bp): 186
  Entrez Gene: MYO1F
  Cloning method: Restriction Enzyme; 5′ cloning site Sfi1 (unknown if destroyed); 3′ cloning site Not1 (unknown if destroyed)
Terms and licenses: Academic/Nonprofit Terms; Industry Terms: Not Available to Industry
How to cite: pHH0103_MYO1F-1/1 was a gift from Sachdev Sidhu (Addgene plasmid # 91260 ; http://n2t.net/addgene:91260 ; RRID:Addgene_91260)
