[The description below was written by a language model from this plasmid's Addgene catalogue record and pLannotate feature annotations shown in this document.]
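Description:
pHH0103_MYO1F-1/1 is a bacterial expression plasmid for producing and purifying a single SH3 domain of human myosin IF (MYO1F). The "1/1" in the name likely marks it as the only SH3 domain in that protein, though the record does not say so. The 186 bp insert was cloned into the pHH0103 backbone between SfiI and NotI sites. The sequenced plasmid is about 6.9 kb and is maintained through a ColE1/pBR322-type origin with the bom region, with selection by ampicillin resistance (bla under its own promoter). The catalogue lists it as low copy. The rop gene appears only as fragments interrupted by an f1 phage origin, which would allow single-stranded DNA production with helper phage.

Expression is driven by the tac promoter with a downstream lac operator. The plasmid also carries lacI under the lacIq promoter, so transcription is repressed until IPTG is added. The reading frame begins with a 6xHis tag followed by Schistosoma japonicum glutathione S-transferase, and the SH3 domain is fused downstream of these, giving two affinity handles for purification. The automated annotation labels the insert region as a fragment of mouse Grap2. This most likely reflects homology among SH3 domains rather than the true identity of the insert, which the catalogue gives as human MYO1F.

An fd terminator follows the fusion, and beyond it lie fragments of M13 gene III and of the tetracycline resistance gene. These appear to be remnants of a phagemid-type parent vector and probably not part of the expressed product. The construct belongs to a collection made for a family-wide analysis of human SH3 domain binding specificities.
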