Features (pLannotate 1.2.2; 21 found; start..end, strand, type, name):
     78..155     +  promoter       lacIq promoter: lacI (mutant); In the lacIq allele, a single base change in the promoter boosts expression of the lacI gene about 10-fold.
    156..1238    +  CDS            lacI: lac repressor; lacI; The lac repressor binds to the lac operator to inhibit transcription in E. coli. This inhibition can be relieved by adding lactose or isopropyl-β-D-thiogalactopyranoside (IPTG).
   1251..1272    +  protein_bind   CAP binding site: CAP binding activates transcription in the presence of cAMP. E. coli catabolite activator protein
   1291..1308    +  promoter       tet promoter (fragment): E. coli promoter for tetracycline efflux protein gene
   1481..1509    +  promoter       tac promoter: strong E. coli promoter; hybrid between the trp and lac UV5 promoters
   1517..1533    +  protein_bind   lac operator: The lac repressor binds to the lac operator to inhibit transcription in E. coli. This inhibition can be relieved by adding lactose or isopropyl-β-D-thiogalactopyranoside (IPTG). lac repressor encoded by lacI
   1618..1635    +  CDS            6xHis: 6xHis affinity tag
   1651..2304    +  CDS            GST26_SCHJA: Experimental evidence at protein level: Swiss-Prot protein existence level 1. GST isoenzymes appear to play a central role in the parasite detoxification system. Other functions are also suspected including a role in increasing the solubility of haematin in the parasite gut. From Schistosoma japonicum (Blood fluke).
   2395..2541    +  CDS            Grap2 (fragment): GRAP2_MOUSE - Also known as Gads, Grb2l, Grid, Mona. Experimental evidence at protein level: Swiss-Prot protein existence level 1. Interacts with SLP-76 to regulate NF-AT activation. Binds to tyrosine-phosphorylated shc. From Mus musculus (Mouse).
   2566..2613    +  terminator     fd terminator (sequence withheld): central terminator from bacteriophage fd (Otsuka and Kunisawa, 1982)
   2618..2830    +  CDS            M13 gene III (fragment) (sequence partly withheld): pIII; III; minor coat protein
   2845..3315    +  CDS            M13 gene III (fragment) (sequence partly withheld): pIII; III; minor coat protein
   3337..3407    +  CDS            TcR (fragment): tetracycline efflux protein; tet; confers resistance to tetracycline
   3649..4029    -  CDS            YPB1_ECOLX: Protein predicted: Swiss-Prot protein existence level 4. From Escherichia coli.
   4046..4197    +  CDS            rop (fragment): Rop protein, which maintains plasmids at low copy number; rop
   4233..4661    -  rep_origin     f1 ori (sequence partly withheld): f1 bacteriophage origin of replication; arrow indicates direction of (+) strand synthesis
   4670..4709    +  CDS            rop (fragment): Rop protein, which maintains plasmids at low copy number; rop
   4811..4951    +  misc_feature   bom: basis of mobility region from pBR322
   5137..5724    -  rep_origin     ori: high-copy-number ColE1/pMB1/pBR322/pUC origin of replication
   5895..6755    -  CDS            AmpR: β-lactamase; bla; confers resistance to ampicillin, carbenicillin, and related antibiotics
   6756..6860    -  promoter       AmpR promoter: bla
>Addgene plasmid #91260 | pHH0103_MYO1F-1/1 | addgene full sequence | sequence record 191015 | Addgene NGS Result
TAAGAAACCATTATTATCATGACATTAACCTATAAAAATAGGCGTATCACGAGGCCCTTTCGTCTTCAAG
AATTCCCGACACCATCGAATGGTGCAAAACCTTTCGCGGTATGGCATGATAGCGCCCGGAAGAGAGTCAA
TTCAGGGTGGTGAATGTGAAACCAGTAACGTTATACGATGTCGCAGAGTATGCCGGTGTCTCTTATCAGA
CCGTTTCCCGCGTGGTGAACCAGGCCAGCCACGTTTCTGCGAAAACGCGGGAAAAAGTGGAAGCGGCGAT
GGCGGAGCTGAATTACATTCCCAACCGCGTGGCACAACAACTGGCGGGCAAACAGTCGTTGCTGATTGGC
GTTGCCACCTCCAGTCTGGCCCTGCACGCGCCGTCGCAAATTGTCGCGGCGATTAAATCTCGCGCCGATC
AACTGGGTGCCAGCGTGGTGGTGTCGATGGTAGAACGAAGCGGCGTCGAAGCCTGTAAAGCGGCGGTGCA
CAATCTTCTCGCGCAACGCGTCAGTGGGCTGATCATTAACTATCCGCTGGATGACCAGGATGCCATTGCT
GTGGAAGCTGCCTGCACTAATGTTCCGGCGTTATTTCTTGATGTCTCTGACCAGACACCCATCAACAGTA
TTATTTTCTCCCATGAAGACGGTACGCGACTGGGCGTGGAGCATCTGGTCGCATTGGGTCACCAGCAAAT
CGCGCTGTTAGCGGGCCCATTAAGTTCTGTCTCGGCGCGTCTGCGTCTGGCTGGCTGGCATAAATATCTC
ACTCGCAATCAAATTCAGCCGATAGCGGAACGGGAAGGCGACTGGAGTGCCATGTCCGGTTTTCAACAAA
CCATGCAAATGCTGAATGAGGGCATCGTTCCCACTGCGATGCTGGTTGCCAACGATCAGATGGCGCTGGG
CGCAATGCGCGCCATTACCGAGTCCGGGCTGCGCGTTGGTGCGGATATCTCGGTAGTGGGATACGACGAT
ACCGAAGACAGCTCATGTTATATCCCGCCGTTAACCACCATCAAACAGGATTTTCGCCTGCTGGGGCAAA
CCAGCGTGGACCGCTTGCTGCAACTCTCTCAGGGCCAGGCGGTGAAGGGCAATCAGCTGTTGCCCGTCTC
ACTGGTGAAAAGAAAAACCACCCTGGCGCCCAATACGCAAACCGCCTCTCCCCGCGCGTTGGCCGATTCA
TTAATGCAGCTGGCACGACAGGTTTCCCGACTGGAAAGCGGGCAGTGAGCGCAACGCAATTAATGTAAGT
TAGCTCACTCATTAGGCACAATTCTCATGTTTGACAGCTTATCATCGACTGCACGGTGCACCAATGCTTC
TGGCGTCAGGCAGCCATCGGAAGCTGTGGTATGGCTGTGCAGGTCGTAAATCACTGCATAATTCGTGTCG
CTCAAGGCGCACTCCCGTTCTGGATAATGTTTTTTGCGCCGACATCATAACGGTTCTGGCAAATATTCTG
AAATGAGCTGTTGACAATTAATCATCGGCTCGTATAATGTGTGGAATTGTGAGCGGATAACAATTTCACA
CAGGAAACAGCCAGTCCGTTTAGGTGTTTTCACGAGCACTTCACCAACAAGGACCATAGATTATGAAAAT
CGAAGAACACCATCACCATCACCATTCCAGCGGTAAGCTTATGTCCCCTATACTAGGTTATTGGAAAATT
AAGGGCCTTGTGCAACCCACTCGACTTCTTTTGGAATATCTTGAAGAAAAATATGAAGAGCATTTGTATG
AGCGCGATGAAGGTGATAAATGGCGAAACAAAAAGTTTGAATTGGGTTTGGAGTTTCCCAATCTTCCTTA
TTATATTGATGGTGATGTTAAATTAACACAGTCTATGGCCATCATACGTTATATAGCTGACAAGCACAAC
ATGTTGGGTGGTTGTCCAAAAGAGCGTGCAGAGATTTCAATGCTTGAAGGAGCGGTTTTGGATATTAGAT
ACGGTGTTTCGAGAATTGCATATAGTAAAGACTTTGAAACTCTCAAAGTTGATTTTCTTAGCAAGCTACC
TGAAATGCTGAAAATGTTCGAAGATCGTTTATGTCATAAAACATATTTAAATGGTGATCATGTAACCCAT
CCTGACTTCATGTTGTATGACGCTCTTGATGTTGTTTTATACATGGACCCAATGTGCCTGGATGCGTTCC
CAAAATTAGTTTGTTTTAAAAAACGTATTGAAGCTATCCCACAAATTGATAAGTACTTGAAATCCAGCAA
GTATATAGCATGGCCTTTGCAGGGCTGGCAAGCCACGTTTGGTGGTGGCGACCATCCTCCAAAATCGGAT
CTGGAAGTTCTGTTCCAGGGGCCCCTGTCCAGCGGTCTGGTTCCGCGTGGTTCCGGTACCGCGGCCCAGC
CGGCCCCGCGTTGTCGTGCTCTGTATCAGTATGTTGGTCAAGATGTCGATGAACTGTCCTTTAATGTGAA
TGAAGTTATTGAAATCCTGATGGAAGATCCGAGCGGTTGGTGGAAAGGTCGTCTGCATGGCCAGGAAGGT
CTGTTTCCGGGCAACTATGTGGAAAAAATTGCGGCCGCATA
[142 nt withheld, positions 2562-2703]
C
[98 nt withheld, positions 2705-2802]
AGTTTGTACTGGTGACGAAACTCAGTGTCTAGCTAGAGTGGC
[149 nt withheld, positions 2845-2993]
T
[41 nt withheld, positions 2995-3035]
T
[62 nt withheld, positions 3037-3098]
A
[35 nt withheld, positions 3100-3134]
CCTCCCTCAATCGGTTGAATGTCGCCCTTTTGTCTTTGGCGCTGGTAAACCATATGAA
[86 nt withheld, positions 3193-3278]
T
[54 nt withheld, positions 3280-3333]
CTAGCGCCGCCCTATACCTTGTCTGCCTCCCCGCGTTGCGTCGCGGTGCATGGAGCCGGGCCACCTCGAC
CTGAATGGAAGCCGGCGGCACCTCGCTAACGGATTCACCACTCCAAGAATTGGAGCCAATCAATTCTTGC
GGAGAACTGTGAATGCGCAAACCAACCCTTGGCAGAACATATCCATCGCGTCCGCCATCTCCAGCAGCCG
CACGCGGCGCATCTCGGGCAGCGTTGGGTCCTGGCCACGGGTGCGCATGATCGTGCTCCTGTCGTTGAGG
ACCCGGCTAGGCTGGCGGGGTTGCCTTACTGGTTAGCAGAATGAATCACCGATACGCGAGCGAACGTGAA
GCGACTGCTGCTGCAAAACGTCTGCGACCTGAGCAACAACATGAATGGTCTTCGGTTTCCGTGTTTCGTA
AAGTCTGGAAACGCGGAAGTCAGCGCCCTGCACCATTATGTTCCGGATCTGCATCGCAGGATGCTGCTGG
CTACCCTGTGGAACACCTACATCTGTATTAACGAAGCGCTGGCATTGACCCTGAGTGATTTTTCTCTGGT
CCCGCCGCATCCATACCGCCAGTTGTTTACCCTCACAACGTTCCAGTAACCGGGCATGTTCATCATCAGT
AACCCGTATCGTGAGCATCCTCTCTCGTTTCATCGGTATCATTACCCCCATGAACAGAAATCCCCCTTAC
ACGGAGGCATCAGTGACCAAACAGGAAAAAACCGCCCTTAACATGGCCCGCTTTATCAGAAGCCAGACAT
TAACGCTTCTGGAGAAACTCAACGAGCTGGACGCGGATGAACAGGCAGACATCTGTGAATCGCTTCACGA
CCACGCTGATGAGCTTTACCGCAGGATCCGCGAAATTGTAAGCGTTAATATTTTGTTAAAATTCGCGTTA
AATTTTTGTTAAATCAGCTCATTTTTTAACCAATAGGCCGAAATCGGCAAAATCCCTTATAAATCAAAAG
AATAGACCGAGATAGGGT
[37 nt withheld, positions 4332-4368]
AAAGAACGTGGACTCCAACGTCAAAGG
[49 nt withheld, positions 4396-4444]
T
[91 nt withheld, positions 4446-4536]
G
[124 nt withheld, positions 4538-4661]
CGCGGATCCTGCCTCGCGCGTTTCGGTGATGACGGTGAAAACCTCTGACACATGCAGCTCCCGGAGACGG
TCACAGCTTGTCTGTAAGCGGATGCCGGGAGCAGACAAGCCCGTCAGGGCGCGTCAGCGGGTGTTGGCGG
GTGTCGGGGCGCAGCCATGACCCAGTCACGTAGCGATAGCGGAGTGTATACTGGCTTAACTATGCGGCAT
CAGAGCAGATTGTACTGAGAGTGCACCATATGCGGTGTGAAATACCGCACAGATGCGTAAGGAGAAAATA
CCGCATCAGGCGCTCTTCCGCTTCCTCGCTCACTGACTCGCTGCGCTCGGTCGTTCGGCTGCGGCGAGCG
GTATCAGCTCACTCAAAGGCGGTAATACGGTTATCCACAGAATCAGGGGATAACGCAGGAAAGAACATGT
GAGCAAAAGGCCAGCAAAAGGCCAGGAACCGTAAAAAGGCCGCGTTGCTGGCGTTTTTCCATAGGCTCCG
CCCCCCTGACGAGCATCACAAAAATCGACGCTCAAGTCAGAGGTGGCGAAACCCGACAGGACTATAAAGA
TACCAGGGTTTCCCCCTGGAAGCTCCCTCGTGCGCTCTCCTGTTCCGACCCTGCCGCTTACCGGATACCT
GTCCGCCTTTCTCCCTTCGGGAAGCGTGGCGCTTTCTCATAGCTCACGCTGTAGGTATCTCAGTTCGGTG
TAGGTCGTTCGCTCCAAGCTGGGCTGTGTGCACGAACCCCCCGTTCAGCCCGACCGCTGCGCCTTATCCG
GTAACTATCGTCTTGAGTCCAACCCGGTAAGACACGACTTATCGCCACTGGCAGCAGCCACTGGTAACAG
GATTAGCAGAGCGAGGTATGTAGGCGGTGCTACAGAGTTCTTGAAGTGGTGGCCTAACTACGGCTACACT
AGAAGGACAGTATTTGGTATCTGCGCTCTGCTGAAGCCAGTTACCTTCGGAAAAAGAGTTGGTAGCTCTT
GATCCGGCAAACAAACCACCGCTGGTAGCGGTGGTTTTTTTGTTTGCAAGCAGCAGATTACGCGCAGAAA
AAAAGGATCTCAAGAAGATCCTTTGATCTTTTCTACGGGGTCTGACGCTCAGTGGAACGAAAACTCACGT
TAAGGGATTTTGGTCATGAGATTATCAAAAAGGATCTTCACCTAGATCCTTTTAAATTAAAAATGAAGTT
TTAAATCAATCTAAAGTATATATGAGTAAACTTGGTCTGACAGTTACCAATGCTTAATCAGTGAGGCACC
TATCTCAGCGATCTGTCTATTTCGTTCATCCATAGTTGCCTGACTCCCCGTCGTGTAGATAACTACGATA
CGGGAGGGCTTACCATCTGGCCCCAGTGCTGCAATGATACCGCGAGACCCACGCTCACCGGCTCCAGATT
TATCAGCAATAAACCAGCCAGCCGGAAGGGCCGAGCGCAGAAGTGGTCCTGCAACTTTATCCGCCTCCAT
CCAGTCTATTAATTGTTGCCGGGAAGCTAGAGTAAGTAGTTCGCCAGTTAATAGTTTGCGCAACGTTGTT
GCCATTGCTGCAGGCATCGTGGTGTCACGCTCGTCGTTTGGTATGGCTTCATTCAGCTCCGGTTCCCAAC
GATCAAGGCGAGTTACATGATCCCCCATGTTGTGCAAAAAAGCGGTTAGCTCCTTCGGTCCTCCGATCGT
TGTCAGAAGTAAGTTGGCCGCAGTGTTATCACTCATGGTTATGGCAGCACTGCATAATTCTCTTACTGTC
ATGCCATCCGTAAGATGCTTTTCTGTGACTGGTGAGTACTCAACCAAGTCATTCTGAGAATAGTGTATGC
GGCGACCGAGTTGCTCTTGCCCGGCGTCAACACGGGATAATACCGCGCCACATAGCAGAACTTTAAAAGT
GCTCATCATTGGAAAACGTTCTTCGGGGCGAAAACTCTCAAGGATCTTACCGCTGTTGAGATCCAGTTCG
ATGTAACCCACTCGTGCACCCAACTGATCTTCAGCATCTTTTACTTTCACCAGCGTTTCTGGGTGAGCAA
AAACAGGAAGGCAAAATGCCGCAAAAAAGGGAATAAGGGCGACACGGAAATGTTGAATACTCATACTCTT
CCTTTTTCAATATTATTGAAGCATTTATCAGGGTTATTGTCTCATGAGCGGATACATATTTGAATGTATT
TAGAAAAATAAACAAATAGGGGTTCCGCGCACATTTCCCCGAAAAGTGCCACCTGACGTC
