>Addgene plasmid #91260 | pHH0103_MYO1F-1/1 | depositor partial sequence | sequence record 175748 | insert sequence
GGCCCAGCCGGCCCCGCGTTGTCGTGCTCTGTATCAGTATGTTGGTCAAGATGTCGATGAACTGTCCTTT
AATGTGAATGAAGTTATTGAAATCCTGATGGAAGATCCGAGCGGTTGGTGGAAAGGTCGTCTGCATGGCC
AGGAAGGTCTGTTTCCGGGCAACTATGTGGAAAAAATTGCGGCCGC
